Addgene plasmid #206028: hVAMP3(1-77) WT
Purpose: Expresses the SNARE motif of wildtype human VAMP3 in bacteria
Depositing lab: Geert van den Bogaart. Depositing organization: University of Groningen. Publication: Phosphorylation of VAMP3 couples IL-6 Exocytosis to dendritic cell activation. Chen T, Psoma A, Mahajan S, Ter Beest M, Linders P, Franciosa G, Bianchi F, Bogaart GVD, Warner H. J Cell Sci. 2025 Sep 22:jcs.264139. doi: 10.1242/jcs.264139. PubMed 40977280.
Backbone
  Vector backbone: pET28a(+)
  Vector type: Bacterial Expression
Growth in bacteria
  Bacterial resistance: Kanamycin, 50 μg/mL
  Growth temperature: 37°C
  Growth strain: DH5alpha
  Copy number: Low Copy
Gene/Insert
  Gene/Insert name: Vesicle-associated membrane protein 3 (alt names: VAMP3; Synaptobrevin 3; SYB3)
  Species: H. sapiens (human)
  GenBank ID: NM_004781.3
  Entrez Gene: VAMP3 (a.k.a. CEB)
  Promoter: T7
  Tag / fusion protein: his-tag (N terminal on insert)
  Cloning method: Restriction Enzyme; 5′ cloning site NdeI (not destroyed); 3′ cloning site XhoI (not destroyed)
  Sequencing primers: 5′ TAATACGACTCACTATAGGG; 3′ GCTAGTTATTGCTCAGCGG
Resource information
  A portion of this plasmid was derived from a plasmid made by: Synthetic gene
Terms and licenses: Academic/Nonprofit Terms; Industry Terms: Not Available to Industry
How to cite: hVAMP3(1-77) WT was a gift from Geert van den Bogaart (Addgene plasmid # 206028 ; http://n2t.net/addgene:206028 ; RRID:Addgene_206028)
