[The description below was written by a language model from this plasmid's Addgene catalogue record and pLannotate feature annotations shown in this document.]
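Description:
hVAMP3(1-77) WT is a bacterial expression plasmid built on the pET28a(+) backbone that produces the cytosolic SNARE motif region, residues 1–77, of wild-type human VAMP3 (also called synaptobrevin 3 or cellubrevin). The coding fragment, derived from a synthetic gene, was inserted between the NdeI and XhoI sites, both of which remain intact. This places it in frame behind the vector's N-terminal His-tag and thrombin cleavage site, so the recombinant protein can be purified by metal affinity and the tag then removed by protease. The feature table also detects a short His-tag fragment downstream of the insert, corresponding to the optional C-terminal tag of pET28a. Whether it is translated depends on a stop codon at the end of the insert, which the record does not state, and the catalogue lists only the N-terminal tag.

Expression is driven by a T7 promoter with an adjacent lac operator, followed by the T7 gene 10 ribosome binding site and closed by the T7 terminator. The plasmid carries its own lacI gene, so transcription stays repressed until induction with IPTG in a host that supplies T7 RNA polymerase. Propagation relies on the pBR322-type origin together with rop and bom, consistent with the low copy number listed, and selection is by kanamycin resistance. An f1 origin is also present. Several annotations (TcR fragments, the SET1 and capTEV fragments, an AmpR promoter fragment) are partial matches to backbone sequence rather than functional elements. The "WT" label suggests a wild-type reference for related variants, and the associated work concerns VAMP3 phosphorylation and IL-6 exocytosis in dendritic cells. The purified SNARE motif would suit in vitro biochemical studies, although the record does not specify particular assays.
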