Features (pLannotate 1.2.2; 21 found; start..end, strand, type, name):
     30..77      -  terminator     T7 terminator: transcription terminator for bacteriophage T7 RNA polymerase
     85..134     -  CDS            SET1 (fragment): solubility-enhancement tag derived from T7 phage gene 10B
    144..161     -  CDS            9xHis (fragment): 9xHis affinity tag
    171..401     -  CDS            VAMP3 (fragment): VAMP3_HUMAN - Also known as SYB3. Experimental evidence at protein level: Swiss-Prot protein existence level 1. SNARE involved in vesicular transport from the late endosomes to the trans-Golgi network. From Homo sapiens (Human).
    405..422     -  CDS            thrombin site: thrombin recognition and cleavage site
    433..449     -  CDS            capTEV™ (fragment): composite tag for in vivo biotinylation, TEV protease cleavage, and 6xHis tagging
    468..490     -  RBS            RBS: efficient ribosome binding site from bacteriophage T7 gene 10 (Olins and Rangwala, 1989)
    505..529     -  protein_bind   lac operator: The lac repressor binds to the lac operator to inhibit transcription in E. coli. This inhibition can be relieved by adding lactose or isopropyl-β-D-thiogalactopyranoside (IPTG). lac repressor encoded by lacI
    530..548     -  promoter       T7 promoter: promoter for bacteriophage T7 RNA polymerase
    570..849     +  CDS            TcR (fragment): tetracycline efflux protein; tet; confers resistance to tetracycline
    857..934     +  promoter       lacI promoter: lacI
    935..2017    +  CDS            lacI: lac repressor; lacI; The lac repressor binds to the lac operator to inhibit transcription in E. coli. This inhibition can be relieved by adding lactose or isopropyl-β-D-thiogalactopyranoside (IPTG).
   2030..2051    +  protein_bind   CAP binding site: CAP binding activates transcription in the presence of cAMP. E. coli catabolite activator protein
   2066..2357    +  CDS            TcR (fragment): tetracycline efflux protein; tet; confers resistance to tetracycline
   2429..2809    -  CDS            YPB1_ECOLX: Protein predicted: Swiss-Prot protein existence level 4. From Escherichia coli.
   2826..3017    +  CDS            rop: Rop protein, which maintains plasmids at low copy number; rop
   3119..3258    +  misc_feature   bom: basis of mobility region from pBR322
   3444..4032    -  rep_origin     ori: high-copy-number ColE1/pMB1/pBR322/pUC origin of replication
   4154..4969    +  CDS            KanR: aminoglycoside phosphotransferase; aph(3')-Ia; confers resistance to kanamycin in bacteria or G418 (Geneticin®) in eukaryotes
   4978..5035    -  promoter       AmpR promoter (fragment): bla
   5088..5516    -  rep_origin     f1 ori (sequence partly withheld): f1 bacteriophage origin of replication; arrow indicates direction of (+) strand synthesis
>Addgene plasmid #206028 | hVAMP3(1-77) WT | addgene full sequence | sequence record 405396 | Addgene NGS Result
GCCAATCCGGATATAGTTCCTCCTTTCAGCAAAAAACCCCTCAAGACCCGTTTAGAGGCCCCAAGGGGTT
ATGCTAGTTATTGCTCAGCGGTGGCAGCAGCCAACTCAGCTTCCTTTCGGGCTTTGTTAGCAGCCGGATC
TCAGTGGTGGTGGTGGTGGTGCTCGAGCTATTTGCAGTTTTTCCACCAGTATTTACGTTTCAGTTTAGCA
GCAGAGGTTTCGAACTGAGAAGCACCAGCCTGCAGAGCGTCAGCACGGTCGTCCAGTTCAGACAGTTTCT
GGTCACGTTCCAGAACTTTGTCAACGTTAACACGCATGATGTCAACAACTTCGTCAACCTGGTTCTGGGT
CTGCTGCAGACGACGGTTAGAACCGGTAGCAGCGGTCGGACCGGTAGACATATGGCTGCCGCGCGGCACC
AGGCCGCTGCTGTGATGATGATGATGATGGCTGCTGCCCATGGTATATCTCCTTCTTAAAGTTAAACAAA
ATTATTTCTAGAGGGGAATTGTTATCCGCTCACAATTCCCCTATAGTGAGTCGTATTAATTTCGCGGGAT
CGAGATCTCGATCCTCTACGCCGGACGCATCGTGGCCGGCATCACCGGCGCCACAGGTGCGGTTGCTGGC
GCCTATATCGCCGACATCACCGATGGGGAAGATCGGGCTCGCCACTTCGGGCTCATGAGCGCTTGTTTCG
GCGTGGGTATGGTGGCAGGCCCCGTGGCCGGGGGACTGTTGGGCGCCATCTCCTTGCATGCACCATTCCT
TGCGGCGGCGGTGCTCAACGGCCTCAACCTACTACTGGGCTGCTTCCTAATGCAGGAGTCGCATAAGGGA
GAGCGTCGAGATCCCGGACACCATCGAATGGCGCAAAACCTTTCGCGGTATGGCATGATAGCGCCCGGAA
GAGAGTCAATTCAGGGTGGTGAATGTGAAACCAGTAACGTTATACGATGTCGCAGAGTATGCCGGTGTCT
CTTATCAGACCGTTTCCCGCGTGGTGAACCAGGCCAGCCACGTTTCTGCGAAAACGCGGGAAAAAGTGGA
AGCGGCGATGGCGGAGCTGAATTACATTCCCAACCGCGTGGCACAACAACTGGCGGGCAAACAGTCGTTG
CTGATTGGCGTTGCCACCTCCAGTCTGGCCCTGCACGCGCCGTCGCAAATTGTCGCGGCGATTAAATCTC
GCGCCGATCAACTGGGTGCCAGCGTGGTGGTGTCGATGGTAGAACGAAGCGGCGTCGAAGCCTGTAAAGC
GGCGGTGCACAATCTTCTCGCGCAACGCGTCAGTGGGCTGATCATTAACTATCCGCTGGATGACCAGGAT
GCCATTGCTGTGGAAGCTGCCTGCACTAATGTTCCGGCGTTATTTCTTGATGTCTCTGACCAGACACCCA
TCAACAGTATTATTTTCTCCCATGAAGACGGTACGCGACTGGGCGTGGAGCATCTGGTCGCATTGGGTCA
CCAGCAAATCGCGCTGTTAGCGGGCCCATTAAGTTCTGTCTCGGCGCGTCTGCGTCTGGCTGGCTGGCAT
AAATATCTCACTCGCAATCAAATTCAGCCGATAGCGGAACGGGAAGGCGACTGGAGTGCCATGTCCGGTT
TTCAACAAACCATGCAAATGCTGAATGAGGGCATCGTTCCCACTGCGATGCTGGTTGCCAACGATCAGAT
GGCGCTGGGCGCAATGCGCGCCATTACCGAGTCCGGGCTGCGCGTTGGTGCGGATATCTCGGTAGTGGGA
TACGACGATACCGAAGACAGCTCATGTTATATCCCGCCGTTAACCACCATCAAACAGGATTTTCGCCTGC
TGGGGCAAACCAGCGTGGACCGCTTGCTGCAACTCTCTCAGGGCCAGGCGGTGAAGGGCAATCAGCTGTT
GCCCGTCTCACTGGTGAAAAGAAAAACCACCCTGGCGCCCAATACGCAAACCGCCTCTCCCCGCGCGTTG
GCCGATTCATTAATGCAGCTGGCACGACAGGTTTCCCGACTGGAAAGCGGGCAGTGAGCGCAACGCAATT
AATGTAAGTTAGCTCACTCATTAGGCACCGGGATCTCGACCGATGCCCTTGAGAGCCTTCAACCCAGTCA
GCTCCTTCCGGTGGGCGCGGGGCATGACTATCGTCGCCGCACTTATGACTGTCTTCTTTATCATGCAACT
CGTAGGACAGGTGCCGGCAGCGCTCTGGGTCATTTTCGGCGAGGACCGCTTTCGCTGGAGCGCGACGATG
ATCGGCCTGTCGCTTGCGGTATTCGGAATCTTGCACGCCCTCGCTCAAGCCTTCGTCACTGGTCCCGCCA
CCAAACGTTTCGGCGAGAAGCAGGCCATTATCGCCGGCATGGCGGCCCCACGGGTGCGCATGATCGTGCT
CCTGTCGTTGAGGACCCGGCTAGGCTGGCGGGGTTGCCTTACTGGTTAGCAGAATGAATCACCGATACGC
GAGCGAACGTGAAGCGACTGCTGCTGCAAAACGTCTGCGACCTGAGCAACAACATGAATGGTCTTCGGTT
TCCGTGTTTCGTAAAGTCTGGAAACGCGGAAGTCAGCGCCCTGCACCATTATGTTCCGGATCTGCATCGC
AGGATGCTGCTGGCTACCCTGTGGAACACCTACATCTGTATTAACGAAGCGCTGGCATTGACCCTGAGTG
ATTTTTCTCTGGTCCCGCCGCATCCATACCGCCAGTTGTTTACCCTCACAACGTTCCAGTAACCGGGCAT
GTTCATCATCAGTAACCCGTATCGTGAGCATCCTCTCTCGTTTCATCGGTATCATTACCCCCATGAACAG
AAATCCCCCTTACACGGAGGCATCAGTGACCAAACAGGAAAAAACCGCCCTTAACATGGCCCGCTTTATC
AGAAGCCAGACATTAACGCTTCTGGAGAAACTCAACGAGCTGGACGCGGATGAACAGGCAGACATCTGTG
AATCGCTTCACGACCACGCTGATGAGCTTTACCGCAGCTGCCTCGCGCGTTTCGGTGATGACGGTGAAAA
CCTCTGACACATGCAGCTCCCGGAGACGGTCACAGCTTGTCTGTAAGCGGATGCCGGGAGCAGACAAGCC
CGTCAGGGCGCGTCAGCGGGTGTTGGCGGGTGTCGGGGCGCAGCCATGACCCAGTCACGTAGCGATAGCG
GAGTGTATACTGGCTTAACTATGCGGCATCAGAGCAGATTGTACTGAGAGTGCACCATTGCGGTGTGAAA
TACCGCACAGATGCGTAAGGAGAAAATACCGCATCAGGCGCTCTTCCGCTTCCTCGCTCACTGACTCGCT
GCGCTCGGTCGTTCGGCTGCGGCGAGCGGTATCAGCTCACTCAAAGGCGGTAATACGGTTATCCACAGAA
TCAGGGGATAACGCAGGAAAGAACATGTGAGCAAAAGGCCAGCAAAAGGCCAGGAACCGTAAAAAGGCCG
CGTTGCTGGCGTTTTTCCATAGGCTCCGCCCCCCTGACGAGCATCACAAAAATCGACGCTCAAGTCAGAG
GTGGCGAAACCCGACAGGACTATAAAGATACCAGGCGTTTCCCCCTGGAAGCTCCCTCGTGCGCTCTCCT
GTTCCGACCCTGCCGCTTACCGGATACCTGTCCGCCTTTCTCCCTTCGGGAAGCGTGGCGCTTTCTCATA
GCTCACGCTGTAGGTATCTCAGTTCGGTGTAGGTCGTTCGCTCCAAGCTGGGCTGTGTGCACGAACCCCC
CGTTCAGCCCGACCGCTGCGCCTTATCCGGTAACTATCGTCTTGAGTCCAACCCGGTAAGACACGACTTA
TCGCCACTGGCAGCAGCCACTGGTAACAGGATTAGCAGAGCGAGGTATGTAGGCGGTGCTACAGAGTTCT
TGAAGTGGTGGCCTAACTACGGCTACACTAGAAGGACAGTATTTGGTATCTGCGCTCTGCTGAAGCCAGT
TACCTTCGGAAAAAGAGTTGGTAGCTCTTGATCCGGCAAACAAACCACCGCTGGTAGCGGTGGTTTTTTT
GTTTGCAAGCAGCAGATTACGCGCAGAAAAAAAGGATCTCAAGAAGATCCTTTGATCTTTTCTACGGGGT
CTGACGCTCAGTGGAACGAAAACTCACGTTAAGGGATTTTGGTCATGAACAATAAAACTGTCTGCTTACA
TAAACAGTAATACAAGGGGTGTTATGAGCCATATTCAACGGGAAACGTCTTGCTCTAGGCCGCGATTAAA
TTCCAACATGGATGCTGATTTATATGGGTATAAATGGGCTCGCGATAATGTCGGGCAATCAGGTGCGACA
ATCTATCGATTGTATGGGAAGCCCGATGCGCCAGAGTTGTTTCTGAAACATGGCAAAGGTAGCGTTGCCA
ATGATGTTACAGATGAGATGGTCAGACTAAACTGGCTGACGGAATTTATGCCTCTTCCGACCATCAAGCA
TTTTATCCGTACTCCTGATGATGCATGGTTACTCACCACTGCGATCCCCGGGAAAACAGCATTCCAGGTA
TTAGAAGAATATCCTGATTCAGGTGAAAATATTGTTGATGCGCTGGCAGTGTTCCTGCGCCGGTTGCATT
CGATTCCTGTTTGTAATTGTCCTTTTAACAGCGATCGCGTATTTCGTCTCGCTCAGGCGCAATCACGAAT
GAATAACGGTTTGGTTGATGCGAGTGATTTTGATGACGAGCGTAATGGCTGGCCTGTTGAACAAGTCTGG
AAAGAAATGCATAAACTTTTGCCATTCTCACCGGATTCAGTCGTCACTCATGGTGATTTCTCACTTGATA
ACCTTATTTTTGACGAGGGGAAATTAATAGGTTGTATTGATGTTGGACGAGTCGGAATCGCAGACCGATA
CCAGGATCTTGCCATCCTATGGAACTGCCTCGGTGAGTTTTCTCCTTCATTACAGAAACGGCTTTTTCAA
AAATATGGTATTGATAATCCTGATATGAATAAATTGCAGTTTCATTTGATGCTCGATGAGTTTTTCTAAG
AATTAATTCATGAGCGGATACATATTTGAATGTATTTAGAAAAATAAACAAATAGGGGTTCCGCGCACAT
TTCCCCGAAAAGTGCCACCTAAATTGTAAGCGTTAATATTTTGTTAAAATTCGCGTTAAATTTTTGTTAA
ATCAGCTCATTTTTTAACCAATAGGCCGAAATCGGCAAAATCCCTTATAAATCAAAAGAATAGACCGAGA
TAGGGT
[37 nt withheld, positions 5187-5223]
AAAGAACGTGGACTCCAACGTCAAAGG
[49 nt withheld, positions 5251-5299]
T
[91 nt withheld, positions 5301-5391]
G
[124 nt withheld, positions 5393-5516]
CCCATTC
