>Addgene plasmid #206028 | hVAMP3(1-77) WT | depositor partial sequence | sequence record 400970 | Insert
CATATGTCTACCGGTCCGACCGCTGCTACCGGTTCTAACCGTCGTCTGCAGCAGACCCAGAACCAGGTTG
ACGAAGTTGTTGACATCATGCGTGTTAACGTTGACAAAGTTCTGGAACGTGACCAGAAACTGTCTGAACT
GGACGACCGTGCTGACGCTCTGCAGGCTGGTGCTTCTCAGTTCGAAACCTCTGCTGCTAAACTGAAACGT
AAATACTGGTGGAAAAACTGCAAATAGCTCGAG
